>Addgene plasmid #33342 | LGmCreER (non-self deleting) | depositor full sequence | sequence record 41569 | LGmCreER (non-self deleting) sequence 8775 bps
TGAAAGACCCCACCTGTAGGTTTGGCAAGCTAGCTTAAGTAACGCCATTTTGCAAGGCATGGAAAATACA
TAACTGAGAATAGAGAAGTTCAGATCAAGGTTAGGAACAGAGAGACAGCAGAATATGGGCCAAACAGGAT
ATCTGTGGTAAGCAGTTCCTGCCCCGGCTCAGGGCCAAGAACAGATGGTCCCCAGATGCGGTCCCGCCCT
CAGCAGTTTCTAGAGAACCATCAGATGTTTCCAGGGTGCCCCAAGGACCTGAAATGACCCTGTGCCTTAT
TTGAACTAACCAATCAGTTCGCTTCTCGCTTCTGTTCGCGCGCTTCTGCTCCCCGAGCTCAATAAAAGAG
CCCACAACCCCTCACTCGGCGCGCCAGTCCTCCGATAGACTGCGTCGCCCGGGTACCCGTATTCCCAATA
AAGCCTCTTGCTGTTTGCATCCGAATCGTGGACTCGCTGATCCTTGGGAGGGTCTCCTCAGATTGATTGA
CTGCCCACCTCGGGGGTCTTTCATTTGGAGGTTCCACCGAGATTTGGAGACCCCTGCCCAGGGACCACCG
ACCCCCCCGCCGGGAGGTAAGCTGGCCAGCGGTCGTTTCGTGTCTGTCTCTGTCTTTGTGCGTGTTTGTG
CCGGCATCTAATGTTTGCGCCTGCGTCTGTACTAGTTAGCTAACTAGCTCTGTATCTGGCGGACCCGTGG
TGGAACTGACGAGTTCTGAACACCCGGCCGCAACCCTGGGAGACGTCCCAGGGACTTTGGGGGCCGTTTT
TGTGGCCCGACCTGAGGAAGGGAGTCGATGTGGAATCCGACCCCGTCAGGATATGTGGTTCTGGTAGGAG
ACGAGAACCTAAAACAGTTCCCGCCTCCGTCTGAATTTTTGCTTTCGGTTTGGAACCGAAGCCGCGCGTC
TTGTCTGCTGCAGCGCTGCAGCATCGTTCTGTGTTGTCTCTGTCTGACTGTGTTTCTGTATTTGTCTGAA
AATTAGGGCCAGACTGTTACCACTCCCTTAAGTTTGACCTTAGGTCACTGGAAAGATGTCGAGCGGATCG
CTCACAACCAGTCGGTAGATGTCAAGAAGAGACGTTGGGTTACCTTCTGCTCTGCAGAATGGCCAACCTT
TAACGTCGGATGGCCGCGAGACGGCACCTTTAACCGAGACCTCATCACCCAGGTTAAGATCAAGGTCTTT
TCACCTGGCCCGCATGGACACCCAGACCAGGTCCCCTACATCGTGACCTGGGAAGCCTTGGCTTTTGACC
CCCCTCCCTGGGTCAAGCCCTTTGTACACCCTAAGCCTCCGCCTCCTCTTCCTCCATCCGCCCCGTCTCT
CCCCCTTGAACCTCCTCGTTCGACCCCGCCTCGATCCTCCCTTTATCCAGCCCTCACTCCTTCTCTAGGC
GCCGGAATTAGATCCACCATGGTGAGCAAGGGCGAGGAGCTGTTCACCGGGGTGGTGCCCATCCTGGTCG
AGCTGGACGGCGACGTAAACGGCCACAAGTTCAGCGTGTCCGGCGAGGGCGAGGGCGATGCCACCTACGG
CAAGCTGACCCTGAAGTTCATCTGCACCACCGGCAAGCTGCCCGTGCCCTGGCCCACCCTCGTGACCACC
CTGACCTACGGCGTGCAGTGCTTCAGCCGCTACCCCGACCACATGAAGCAGCACGACTTCTTCAAGTCCG
CCATGCCCGAAGGCTACGTCCAGGAGCGCACCATCTTCTTCAAGGACGACGGCAACTACAAGACCCGCGC
CGAGGTGAAGTTCGAGGGCGACACCCTGGTGAACCGCATCGAGCTGAAGGGCATCGACTTCAAGGAGGAC
GGCAACATCCTGGGGCACAAGCTGGAGTACAACTACAACAGCCACAACGTCTATATCATGGCCGACAAGC
AGAAGAACGGCATCAAGGTGAACTTCAAGATCCGCCACAACATCGAGGACGGCAGCGTGCAGCTCGCCGA
CCACTACCAGCAGAACACCCCCATCGGCGACGGCCCCGTGCTGCTGCCCGACAACCACTACCTGAGCACC
CAGTCCGCCCTGAGCAAAGACCCCAACGAGAAGCGCGATCACATGGTCCTGCTGGAGTTCGTGACCGCCG
CCGGGATCACTCTCGGCATGGACGAGCTGTACAAGTAATGAATTAATTAAGAATTATCAAGCTTATCGAT
ACCGTCGACTAGGGATAACAGGGTAATTGTTTGAATGAGGCTTCAGTACTTTACAGAATCGTTGCCTGCA
CATCTTGGAAACACTTGCTGGGATTACTTCTTCAGGTTAACCCAACAGAAGGCTCGAGAAGGTATATTGC
TGTTGACAGTGAGCGCCCGCCTGAAGTCTCTGATTAATAGTGAAGCCACAGATGTATTAATCAGAGACTT
CAGGCGGTTGCCTACTGCCTCGGAATTCAAGGGGCTACTTTAGGAGCAATTATCTTGTTTACTAAAACTG
AATACCTTGCTATCTCTTTGATACATTTTTACAAAGCTGAATTAAAATGGTATAAATTAAATCACTTTTT
TCAATTCTACCGGGTAGGGGAGGCGCTTTTCCCAAGGCAGTCTGGAGCATGCGCTTTAGCAGCCCCGCTG
GGCACTTGGCGCTACACAAGTGGCCTCTGGCCTCGCACACATTCCACATCCACCGGTAGGCGCCAACCGG
CTCCGTTCTTTGGTGGCCCCTTCGCGCCACCTTCTACTCCTCCCCTAGTCAGGAAGTTCCCCCCCGCCCC
GCAGCTCGCGTCGTGCAGGACGTGACAAATGGAAGTAGCACGTCTCACTAGTCTCGTGCAGATGGACAGC
ACCGCTGAGCAATGGAAGCGGGTAGGCCTTTGGGGCAGCGGCCAATAGCAGCTTTGCTCCTTCGCTTTCT
GGGCTCAGAGGCTGGGAAGGGGTGGGTCCGGGGGCGGGCTCAGGGGCGGGCTCAGGGGCGGGGCGGGCGC
CCGAAGGTCCTCCGGAGGCCCGGCATTCTGCACGCTTCAAAAGCGCACGTCTGCCGCGCTGTTCTCCTCT
TCCTCATCTCCGGGCCTTTCGACCTGCAGCCCAATTCCACCATGTCCAATTTACTGACCGTACACCAAAA
TTTGCCTGCATTACCGGTCGATGCAACGAGTGATGAGGTTCGCAAGAACCTGATGGACATGTTCAGGGAT
CGCCAGGCGTTTTCTGAGCATACCTGGAAAATGCTTCTGTCCGTTTGCCGGTCGTGGGCGGCATGGTGCA
AGTTGAATAACCGGAAATGGTTTCCCGCAGAACCTGAAGATGTTCGCGATTATCTTCTATATCTTCAGGC
GCGCGGTCTGGCAGTAAAAACTATCCAGCAACATTTGGGCCAGCTAAACATGCTTCATCGTCGGTCCGGG
CTGCCACGACCAAGTGACAGCAATGCTGTTTCACTGGTTATGCGGCGGATCCGAAAAGAAAACGTTGATG
CCGGTGAACGTGCAAAACAGGCTCTAGCGTTCGAACGCACTGATTTCGACCAGGTTCGTTCACTCATGGA
AAATAGCGATCGCTGCCAGGATATACGTAATCTGGCATTTCTGGGGATTGCTTATAACACCCTGTTACGT
ATAGCCGAAATTGCCAGGATCAGGGTTAAAGATATCTCACGTACTGACGGTGGGAGAATGTTAATCCATA
TTGGCAGAACGAAAACGCTGGTTAGCACCGCAGGTGTAGAGAAGGCACTTAGCCTGGGGGTAACTAAACT
GGTCGAGCGATGGATTTCCGTCTCTGGTGTAGCTGATGATCCGAATAACTACCTGTTTTGCCGGGTCAGA
AAAAATGGTGTTGCCGCGCCATCTGCCACCAGCCAGCTATCAACTCGCGCCCTGGAAGGGATTTTTGAAG
CAACTCATCGATTGATTTACGGCGCTAAGGATGACTCTGGTCAGAGATACCTGGCCTGGTCTGGACACAG
TGCCCGTGTCGGAGCCGCGCGAGATATGGCCCGCGCTGGAGTTTCAATACCGGAGATCATGCAAGCTGGT
GGCTGGACCAATGTAAATATTGTCATGAACTATATCCGTAACCTGGATAGTGAAACAGGGGCAATGGTGC
GCCTGCTGGAAGATGGCGATCTCGAGCCATCTGCTGGAGACATGAGAGCTGCCAACCTTTGGCCAAGCCC
GCTCATGATCAAACGCTCTAAGAAGAACAGCCTGGCCTTGTCCCTGACGGCCGACCAGATGGTCAGTGCC
TTGTTGGATGCTGAGCCCCCCATACTCTATTCCGAGTATGATCCTACCAGACCCTTCAGTGAAGCTTCGA
TGATGGGCTTACTGACCAACCTGGCAGACAGGGAGCTGGTTCACATGATCAACTGGGCGAAGAGGGTGCC
AGGCTTTGTGGATTTGACCCTCCATGATCAGGTCCACCTTCTAGAATGTGCCTGGCTAGAGATCCTGATG
ATTGGTCTCGTCTGGCGCTCCATGGAGCACCCAGTGAAGCTACTGTTTGCTCCTAACTTGCTCTTGGACA
GGAACCAGGGAAAATGTGTAGAGGGCATGGTGGAGATCTTCGACATGCTGCTGGCTACATCATCTCGGTT
CCGCATGATGAATCTGCAGGGAGAGGAGTTTGTGTGCCTCAAATCTATTATTTTGCTTAATTCTGGAGTG
TACACATTTCTGTCCAGCACCCTGAAGTCTCTGGAAGAGAAGGACCATATCCACCGAGTCCTGGACAAGA
TCACAGACACTTTGATCCACCTGATGGCCAAGGCAGGCCTGACCCTGCAGCAGCAGCACCAGCGGCTGGC
CCAGCTCCTCCTCATCCTCTCCCACATCAGGCACATGAGTAACAAAGGCATGGAGCATCTGTACAGCATG
AAGTGCAAGAACGTGGTGCCCCTCTATGACCTGCTGCTGGAGGCGGCGGACGCCCACCGCCTACATGCGC
CCACTAGCCGTGGAGGGGCATCCGTGGAGGAGACGGACCAAAGCCACTTGGCCACTGCGGGCTCTACTTC
ATCGCATTCCTTGCAAAAGTATTACATCACGGGGGAGGCAGAGGGTTTCCCTGCCACAGCTTGATAGACC
TAGGATAACTTCGTATAGTATACATTATACGAAGTTATGAATTCCTCGAGAACGATAAAATAAAAGATTT
TATTTAGTCTCCAGAAAAAGGGGGGAATGAAAGACCCCACCTGTAGGTTTGGCAAGCTAGCTTAAGTAAC
GCCATTTTGCAAGGCATGGAAAATACATAACTGAGAATAGAGAAGTTCAGATCAAGGTTAGGAACAGAGA
GACAGCAGAATATGGGCCAAACAGGATATCTGTGGTAAGCAGTTCCTGCCCCGGCTCAGGGCCAAGAACA
GATGGTCCCCAGATGCGGTCCCGCCCTCAGCAGTTTCTAGAGAACCATCAGATGTTTCCAGGGTGCCCCA
AGGACCTGAAATGACCCTGTGCCTTATTTGAACTAACCAATCAGTTCGCTTCTCGCTTCTGTTCGCGCGC
TTCTGCTCCCCGAGCTCAATAAAAGAGCCCACAACCCCTCACTCGGCGCGCCAGTCCTCCGATAGACTGC
GTCGCCCGGGTACCCGTGTATCCAATAAACCCTCTTGCAGTTGCATCCGACTTGTGGTCTCGCTGTTCCT
TGGGAGGGTCTCCTCTGAGTGATTGACTACCCGTCAGCGGGGGTCTTTCATGGGTAACAGTTTCTTGAAG
TTGGAGAACAACATTCTGAGGGTAGGAGTCGAATATTAAGTAATCCTGACTCAATTAGCCACTGTTTTGA
ATCCACATACTCCAATACTCCTGAAATAGTTCATTATGGACAGCGCAGAAGAGCTGGGGAGAATTAATTC
GTAATCATGGTCATAGCTGTTTCCTGTGTGAAATTGTTATCCGCTCACAATTCCACACAACATACGAGCC
GGAAGCATAAAGTGTAAAGCCTGGGGTGCCTAATGAGTGAGCTAACTCACATTAATTGCGTTGCGCTCAC
TGCCCGCTTTCCAGTCGGGAAACCTGTCGTGCCAGCTGCATTAATGAATCGGCCAACGCGCGGGGAGAGG
CGGTTTGCGTATTGGGCGCTCTTCCGCTTCCTCGCTCACTGACTCGCTGCGCTCGGTCGTTCGGCTGCGG
CGAGCGGTATCAGCTCACTCAAAGGCGGTAATACGGTTATCCACAGAATCAGGGGATAACGCAGGAAAGA
ACATGTGAGCAAAAGGCCAGCAAAAGGCCAGGAACCGTAAAAAGGCCGCGTTGCTGGCGTTTTTCCATAG
GCTCCGCCCCCCTGACGAGCATCACAAAAATCGACGCTCAAGTCAGAGGTGGCGAAACCCGACAGGACTA
TAAAGATACCAGGCGTTTCCCCCTGGAAGCTCCCTCGTGCGCTCTCCTGTTCCGACCCTGCCGCTTACCG
GATACCTGTCCGCCTTTCTCCCTTCGGGAAGCGTGGCGCTTTCTCATAGCTCACGCTGTAGGTATCTCAG
TTCGGTGTAGGTCGTTCGCTCCAAGCTGGGCTGTGTGCACGAACCCCCCGTTCAGCCCGACCGCTGCGCC
TTATCCGGTAACTATCGTCTTGAGTCCAACCCGGTAAGACACGACTTATCGCCACTGGCAGCAGCCACTG
GTAACAGGATTAGCAGAGCGAGGTATGTAGGCGGTGCTACAGAGTTCTTGAAGTGGTGGCCTAACTACGG
CTACACTAGAAGGACAGTATTTGGTATCTGCGCTCTGCTGAAGCCAGTTACCTTCGGAAAAAGAGTTGGT
AGCTCTTGATCCGGCAAACAAACCACCGCTGGTAGCGGTGGTTTTTTTGTTTGCAAGCAGCAGATTACGC
GCAGAAAAAAAGGATCTCAAGAAGATCCTTTGATCTTTTCTACGGGGTCTGACGCTCAGTGGAACGAAAA
CTCACGTTAAGGGATTTTGGTCATGAGATTATCAAAAAGGATCTTCACCTAGATCCTTTTAAATTAAAAA
TGAAGTTTTAAATCAATCTAAAGTATATATGAGTAAACTTGGTCTGACAGTTACCAATGCTTAATCAGTG
AGGCACCTATCTCAGCGATCTGTCTATTTCGTTCATCCATAGTTGCCTGACTCCCCGTCGTGTAGATAAC
TACGATACGGGAGGGCTTACCATCTGGCCCCAGTGCTGCAATGATACCGCGAGACCCACGCTCACCGGCT
CCAGATTTATCAGCAATAAACCAGCCAGCCGGAAGGGCCGAGCGCAGAAGTGGTCCTGCAACTTTATCCG
CCTCCATCCAGTCTATTAATTGTTGCCGGGAAGCTAGAGTAAGTAGTTCGCCAGTTAATAGTTTGCGCAA
CGTTGTTGCCATTGCTACAGGCATCGTGGTGTCACGCTCGTCGTTTGGTATGGCTTCATTCAGCTCCGGT
TCCCAACGATCAAGGCGAGTTACATGATCCCCCATGTTGTGCAAAAAAGCGGTTAGCTCCTTCGGTCCTC
CGATCGTTGTCAGAAGTAAGTTGGCCGCAGTGTTATCACTCATGGTTATGGCAGCACTGCATAATTCTCT
TACTGTCATGCCATCCGTAAGATGCTTTTCTGTGACTGGTGAGTACTCAACCAAGTCATTCTGAGAATAG
TGTATGCGGCGACCGAGTTGCTCTTGCCCGGCGTCAATACGGGATAATACCGCGCCACATAGCAGAACTT
TAAAAGTGCTCATCATTGGAAAACGTTCTTCGGGGCGAAAACTCTCAAGGATCTTACCGCTGTTGAGATC
CAGTTCGATGTAACCCACTCGTGCACCCAACTGATCTTCAGCATCTTTTACTTTCACCAGCGTTTCTGGG
TGAGCAAAAACAGGAAGGCAAAATGCCGCAAAAAAGGGAATAAGGGCGACACGGAAATGTTGAATACTCA
TACTCTTCCTTTTTCAATATTATTGAAGCATTTATCAGGGTTATTGTCTCATGAGCGGATACATATTTGA
ATGTATTTAGAAAAATAAACAAATAGGGGTTCCGCGCACATTTCCCCGAAAAGTGCCACCTGACGTCTAA
GAAACCATTATTATCATGACATTAACCTATAAAAATAGGCGTATCACGAGGCCCTTTCGTCTCGCGCGTT
TCGGTGATGACGGTGAAAACCTCTGACACATGCAGCTCCCGGAGACGGTCACAGCTTGTCTGTAAGCGGA
TGCCGGGAGCAGACAAGCCCGTCAGGGCGCGTCAGCGGGTGTTGGCGGGTGTCGGGGCTGGCTTAACTAT
GCGGCATCAGAGCAGATTGTACTGAGAGTGCACCATATGCGGTGTGAAATACCGCACAGATGCGTAAGGA
GAAAATACCGCATCAGGCGCCATTCGCCATTCAGGCTGCGCAACTGTTGGGAAGGGCGATCGGTGCGGGC
CTCTTCGCTATTACGCCAGCTGGCGAAAGGGGGATGTGCTGCAAGGCGATTAAGTTGGGTAACGCCAGGG
TTTTCCCAGTCACGACGTTGTAAAACGACGGCGCAAGGAATGGTGCATGCAAGGAGATGGCGCCCAACAG
TCCCCCGGCCACGGGGCCTGCCACCATACCCACGCCGAAACAAGCGCTCATGAGCCCGAAGTGGCGAGCC
CGATCTTCCCCATCGGTGATGTCGGCGATATAGGCGCCAGCAACCGCACCTGTGGCGCCGGTGATGCCGG
CCACGATGCGTCCGGCGTAGAGGCGATTAGTCCAATTTGTTAAAGACAGGATATCAGTGGTCCAGGCTCT
AGTTTTGACTCAACAATATCACCAGCTGAAGCCTATAGAGTACGAGCCATAGATAAAATAAAAGATTTTA
TTTAGTCTCCAGAAAAAGGGGGGAA
Features (pLannotate 1.2.2; 24 found; start..end, strand, type, name):
    579..920     +  misc_feature   MESV Ψ: packaging signal of murine embryonic stem cell virus
    987..1403    +  CDS            gag (truncated): truncated Moloney murine leukemia virus (MMLV) gag gene lacking the start codon
   1419..2138    +  CDS            EGFP: the original enhanced GFP (Yang et al., 1996) mammalian codon-optimized
   2155..2179    +  misc_feature   MCS (fragment): pBluescript multiple cloning site
   2201..2294    +  ncRNA          5' miR-30a: sequence upstream of the 71-nt precursor of the human miR-30a microRNA (Zeng et al., 2002) miRNA
   2406..2518    +  ncRNA          3' miR-30a: sequence downstream of the 71-nt precursor of the human miR-30a microRNA (Zeng et al., 2002) miRNA
   2532..3031    +  promoter       PGK promoter: mouse phosphoglycerate kinase 1 promoter
   3052..4080    +  CDS            cre: RECR_BPP1 - Experimental evidence at protein level: Swiss-Prot protein existence level 1. Catalyzes site-specific recombination between two 34-base- pair LOXP sites. Its role is to maintain the phage genome as a monomeric unit-copy plasmid in the lysogenic state. From Escherichia phage P1 (Bacteriophage P1).
   4093..5028    +  CDS            ERT2: mutated ligand-binding domain of the human estrogen receptor (Feil et al., 1997)
   5045..5078    +  protein_bind   loxP511: Cre-mediated recombination occurs in the 8-bp core sequence (GTATACAT). loxP511 sites are compatible with each other, but incompatible with wild-type loxP sites. Cre recombinase
   5137..5651    +  LTR            3' LTR: 3' long terminal repeat from murine embryonic stem cell virus
   5844..5860    -  protein_bind   lac operator: The lac repressor binds to the lac operator to inhibit transcription in E. coli. This inhibition can be relieved by adding lactose or isopropyl-β-D-thiogalactopyranoside (IPTG). lac repressor encoded by lacI
   5868..5898    -  promoter       lac promoter: promoter for the E. coli lac operon
   5913..5934    -  protein_bind   CAP binding site: CAP binding activates transcription in the presence of cAMP. E. coli catabolite activator protein
   5947..6039    -  CDS            lacI (fragment): lac repressor; lacI; The lac repressor binds to the lac operator to inhibit transcription in E. coli. This inhibition can be relieved by adding lactose or isopropyl-β-D-thiogalactopyranoside (IPTG).
   6222..6810    -  rep_origin     ori: high-copy-number ColE1/pMB1/pBR322/pUC origin of replication
   6981..7841    -  CDS            AmpR: β-lactamase; bla; confers resistance to ampicillin, carbenicillin, and related antibiotics
   7842..7946    -  promoter       AmpR promoter: bla
   8041..8076    +  CDS            rop (fragment): Rop protein, which maintains plasmids at low copy number; rop
   8178..8277    +  misc_feature   bom (fragment): basis of mobility region from pBR322
   8283..8432    -  CDS            lacZα (fragment): LacZα fragment of β-galactosidase; lacZ fragment
   8432..8633    -  CDS            TcR (fragment): tetracycline efflux protein; tet; confers resistance to tetracycline
   8634..8732    +  CDS            env (fragment): murine leukemia virus gPr80 envelope polyprotein precursor; env; proteolytically cleaved into gp70SU and p15TM subunits
   8774..515     +  LTR            5' LTR (across the origin): 5' long terminal repeat from murine embryonic stem cell virus
