[The description below was written by a language model from this plasmid's Addgene catalogue record and pLannotate feature annotations shown in this document.]
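Description:
LGmCreER (non-self deleting) is an 8,775 bp gammaretroviral vector built on the MSCV backbone, designed to be packaged into retroviral particles for stable delivery into mammalian cells. The proviral region is bounded by murine embryonic stem cell virus 5' and 3' LTRs and carries the MESV Ψ packaging signal plus a truncated, start-codon-less MMLV gag segment, which supports efficient encapsidation of the genomic RNA. In bacteria the plasmid replicates from a high-copy ColE1/pUC-type origin and is selected with ampicillin through the bla gene. The remaining backbone annotations (lac promoter/operator and fragments of lacI, lacZα, rop, bom, TcR and env) are cloning remnants with no evident function.

Downstream of the packaging region, the LTR-driven transcript encodes EGFP, followed by human miR-30a 5' and 3' flanking sequences. This is the standard context for embedding a miR-30-based shRNA within a reporter transcript. About 110 nt lie between the flanks, but the record does not annotate or name any hairpin or target. An internal mouse PGK promoter then drives the listed insert, CreERT2, a fusion of phage P1 Cre recombinase to the mutated human estrogen receptor ligand-binding domain, which makes recombinase activity dependent on tamoxifen-type ligands. Only one loxP511 site is annotated, located just upstream of the 3' LTR. With no partner site detected, Cre would not be expected to excise the vector's own cassette, consistent with the "non-self deleting" name.

The construct thus marks transduced cells with GFP while providing inducible Cre activity. It was deposited in connection with a mouse study of p53 loss and aberrant self-renewal in acute myeloid leukemia.
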