Addgene plasmid #33342: LGmCreER (non-self deleting)
Depositing lab: Scott Lowe. Depositing organization: Cold Spring Harbor Laboratory. Publication: p53 loss promotes acute myeloid leukemia by enabling aberrant self-renewal. Zhao Z, Zuber J, Diaz-Flores E, Lintault L, Kogan SC, Shannon K, Lowe SW. Genes Dev. 2010 Jul 1;24(13):1389-402. 10.1101/gad.1940710 PubMed 20595231.
Backbone
  Vector backbone: MSCV
Growth in bacteria
  Bacterial resistance: Ampicillin, 100 μg/mL
  Growth temperature: 37°C
  Growth strain: Top10/P3
  Copy number: High Copy
Gene/Insert
  Gene/Insert name: CreERT2
Terms and licenses: Academic/Nonprofit Terms; Industry Terms: Not Available to Industry
How to cite: LGmCreER (non-self deleting) was a gift from Scott Lowe (Addgene plasmid # 33342 ; http://n2t.net/addgene:33342 ; RRID:Addgene_33342)
