>Addgene plasmid #33342 | LGmCreER (non-self deleting) | addgene partial sequence | sequence record 43106 | EGFP-C 5'-CATGGTCCTGCTGGAGTTCGTG-3'
CATGGACGAGCTGTACAAGTAATGAATTAATTAAGAATTATCAAGCTTATCGATACCGTCGACTAGGGAT
AACAGGGTAATTGTTTGAATGAGGCTTCAGTACTTTACAGAATCGTTGCCTGCACATCTTGGAAACACTT
GCTGGGATTACTTCTTCAGGTTAACCCAACAGAAGGCTCGAGAAGGTATATTGCTGTTGACAGTGAGCGC
CCGCCTGAAGTCTCTGATTAATAGTGAAGCCACAGATGTATTAATCAGAGACTTCAGGCGGTTGCCTACT
GCCTCGGAATTCAAGGGGCTACTTTAGGAGCAATTATCTTGTTTACTAAAACTGAATACCTTGCTATCTC
TTTGATACATTTTTACAAAGCTGAATTAAAATGGTATAAATTAAATCACTTTTTTCAATTCTACCGGGTA
GGGGAGGCGCTTTTCCCAAGGCAGTCTGGAGCATGCGCTTTAGCAGCCCCGCTGGGCACTTGGCGCTACA
CAAGTGGCCTCTGGCCTCGCACACATTCCACATCCACCGGTAGGCGCCAACCGGCTCCGTTCTTTGGTGG
CCCCTTCGCGCCACCTTCTACTCCTCCCCTAGTCAGGAAGTTCCCCCCCGCCCCGCAGCTCGCGTCGTGC
AGGACGTGACAAATGGAAGTAGCACGTCTCACTAGTCTCGTGCAGATGGACAGCACCGCTGAGCAATGGA
AGCGGGTAGGCCTTTGGGGCAGCGGCCAATAGCAGCTTTGCTCCTTCGCTTTCTGGGCTCAGAGGCTGGG
AAGGGGTGGGTCCGGGGGCGGGCT
