>Addgene plasmid #33342 | LGmCreER (non-self deleting) | addgene partial sequence | sequence record 43109 | mPGK-F 5'-cattctgcacgcttcaaaag-3'
TCTCCGGGCCTTTCGACCTGCAGCCCAATTCCACCATGTCCAATTTACTGACCGTACACCAAAATTTGCC
TGCATTACCGGTCGATGCAACGAGTGATGAGGTTCGCAAGAACCTGATGGACATGTTCAGGGATCGCCAG
GCGTTTTCTGAGCATACCTGGAAAATGCTTCTGTCCGTTTGCCGGTCGTGGGCGGCATGGTGCAAGTTGA
ATAACCGGAAATGGTTTCCCGCAGAACCTGAAGATGTTCGCGATTATCTTCTATATCTTCAGGCGCGCGG
TCTGGCAGTAAAAACTATCCAGCAACATTTGGGCCAGCTAAACATGCTTCATCGTCGGTCCGGGCTGCCA
CGACCAAGTGACAGCAATGCTGTTTCACTGGTTATGCGGCGGATCCGAAAAGAAAACGTTGATGCCGGTG
AACGTGCAAAACAGGCTCTAGCGTTCGAACGCACTGATTTCGACCAGGTTCGTTCACTCATGGAAAATAG
CGATCGCTGCCAGGATATACGTAATCTGGCATTTCTGGGGATTGCTTATAACACCCTGTTACGTATAGCC
GAAATTGCCAGGATCAGGGTTAAAGATATCTCACGTACTGACGGTGGGAGAATGTTAATCCATATTGGCA
GAACGAAAACGCTGGTTAGCACCGCAGGTGTAGAGAAGGCACTTAGCCTGGGGGTAACTAAACTGGTCGA
GCGATGGATTTCCGTCTCTGGTGTAGCTGATGATCCGAATAACTACCTGTTTTGCCGGGTCAGAAAAAAT
GGTGTTGCCGCGCCATCTGCCACCAGCCAGCTATCAACTCGCGCCCTGGAAGGGATTTTTGAAGCAACTC
